>Addgene plasmid #140109 | pDECKO_mCherry_non-targeting | addgene full sequence | sequence record 305731 | Addgene NGS Result
ACCTACACCGAACTGAGATACCTACAGCGTGAGCTATGAGAAAGCGCCACGCTTCCCGAAGGGAGAAAGG
CGGACAGGTATCCGGTAAGCGGCAGGGTCGGAACAGGAGAGCGCACGAGGGAGCTTCCAGGGGGAAACGC
CTGGTATCTTTATAGTCCTGTCGGGTTTCGCCACCTCTGACTTGAGCGTCGATTTTTGTGATGCTCGTCA
GGGGGGCGGAGCCTATGGAAAAACGCCAGCAACGCGGCCTTTTTACGGTTCCTGGCCTTTTGCTGGCCTT
TTGCTCACATGTTCTTTCCTGCGTTATCCCCTGATTCTGTGGATAACCGTATTACCGCCTTTGAGTGAGC
TGATACCGCTCGCCGCAGCCGAACGACCGAGCGCAGCGAGTCAGTGAGCGAGGAAGCGGAAGAGCGCCCA
ATACGCAAACCGCCTCTCCCCGCGCGTTGGCCGATTCATTAATGCAGCTGGCACGACAGGTTTCCCGACT
GGAAAGCGGGCAGTGAGCGCAACGCAATTAATGTGAGTTAGCTCACTCATTAGGCACCCCAGGCTTTACA
CTTTATGCTTCCGGCTCGTATGTTGTGTGGAATTGTGAGCGGATAACAATTTCACACAGGAAACAGCTAT
GACCATGATTACGCCAAGCGCGCAATTAACCCTCACTAAAGGGAACAAAAGCTGGAGCTGCAAGCTTAAT
GTAGTCTTATGCAATACTCTTGTAGTCTTGCAACATGGTAACGATGAGTTAGCAACATGCCTTACAAGGA
GAGAAAAAGCACCGTGCATGCCGATTGGTGGAAGTAAGGTGGTACGATCGTGCCTTATTAGGAAGGCAAC
AGACGGGTCTGACATGGATTGGACGAACCACTGAATTGCCGCATTGCAGAGATATTGTATTTAAGTGCCT
AGCTCGATACATAAACGGGTCTCTCTGGTTAGACCAGATCTGAGCCTGGGAGCTCTCTGGCTAACTAGGG
AACCCACTGCTTAAGCCTCAATAAAGCTTGCCTTGAGTGCTTCAAGTAGTGTGTGCCCGTCTGTTGTGTG
ACTCTGGTAACTAGAGATCCCTCAGACCCTTTTAGTCAGTGTGGAAAATCTCTAGCAGTGGCGCCCGAAC
AGGGACTTGAAAGCGAAAGGGAAACCAGAGGAGCTCTCTCGACGCAGGACTCGGCTTGCTGAAGCGCGCA
CGGCAAGAGGCGAGGGGCGGCGACTGGTGAGTACGCCAAAAATTTTGACTAGCGGAGGCTAGAAGGAGAG
AGATGGGTGCGAGAGCGTCAGTATTAAGCGGGGGAGAATTAGATCGCGATGGGAAAAAATTCGGTTAAGG
CCAGGGGGAAAGAAAAAATATAAATTAAAACATATAGTATGGGCAAGCAGGGAGCTAGAACGATTCGCAG
TTAATCCTGGCCTGTTAGAAACATCAGAAGGCTGTAGACAAATACTGGGACAGCTACAACCATCCCTTCA
GACAGGATCAGAAGAACTTAGATCATTATATAATACAGTAGCAACCCTCTATTGTGTGCATCAAAGGATA
GAGATAAAAGACACCAAGGAAGCTTTAGACAAGATAGAGGAAGAGCAAAACAAAAGTAAGACCACCGCAC
AGCAAGCGGCCGCTGATCTTCAGACCTGGAGGAGGAGATATGAGGGACAATTGGAGAAGTGAATTATATA
AATATAAAGTAGTAAAAATTGAACCATTAGGAGTAGCACCCACCAAGGCAAAGAGAAGAGTGGTGCAGAG
AGAAAAAAGAGCAGTGGGAATAGGAGCTTTGTTCCTTGGGTTCTTGGGAGCAGCAGGAAGCACTATGGGC
GCAGCGTCAATGACGCTGACGGTACAGGCCAGACAATTATTGTCTGGTATAGTGCAGCAGCAGAACAATT
TGCTGAGGGCTATTGAGGCGCAACAGCATCTGTTGCAACTCACAGTCTGGGGCATCAAGCAGCTCCAGGC
AAGAATCCTGGCTGTGGAAAGATACCTAAAGGATCAACAGCTCCTGGGGATTTGGGGTTGCTCTGGAAAA
CTCATTTGCACCACTGCTGTGCCTTGGAATGCTAGTTGGAGTAATAAATCTCTGGAACAGATTTGGAATC
ACACGACCTGGATGGAGTGGGACAGAGAAATTAACAATTACACAAGCTTAATACACTCCTTAATTGAAGA
ATCGCAAAACCAGCAAGAAAAGAATGAACAAGAATTATTGGAATTAGATAAATGGGCAAGTTTGTGGAAT
TGGTTTAACATAACAAATTGGCTGTGGTATATAAAATTATTCATAATGATAGTAGGAGGCTTGGTAGGTT
TAAGAATAGTTTTTGCTGTACTTTCTATAGTGAATAGAGTTAGGCAGGGATATTCACCATTATCGTTTCA
GACCCACCTCCCAACCCCGAGGGGACCCAGAGAGGGCCTATTTCCCATGATTCCTTCATATTTGCATATA
CGATACAAGGCTGTTAGAGAGATAATTAGAATTAATTTGACTGTAAACACAAAGATATTAGTACAAAATA
CGTGACGTAGAAAGTAATAATTTCTTGGGTAGTTTGCAGTTTTAAAATTATGTTTTAAAATGGACTATCA
TATGCTTACCGTAACTTGAAAGTATTTCGATTTCTTGGCTTTATATATCTTGTGGAAAGGACGAAACACC
GGAAGTCGTACTCGTTGAAGCGTTTTAGAGCTAGAAATAGCAAGTTAAAATAAGGCTAGTCCGTTATCAA
CTTGAAAAAGTGGCACCGAGTCGGTGCTTTTTTGAACGCTGACGTCATCAACCCGCTCCAAGGAATCGCG
GGCCCAGTGTCACTAGGCGGGAACACCCAGCGCGCGTGCGCCCTGGCAGGAAGATGGCTGTGAGGGACAG
GGGAGTGGCGCCCTGCAATATTTGCATGTCGCTATGTGTTCTGGGAAATCACCATAAACGTGAAATGTCT
TTGGATTTGGGAGTCTTATAAGTTCTGTATGAGACCACTCTTTCCCGTGCGGTAGGGCTACGCCCTGTTT
TAGAGCTAGAAATAGCAAGTTAAAATAAGGCTAGTCCGTTATCAACTTGAAAAAGTGGCACCGAGTCGGT
GCTTTTTTAAGCTTGGCGTAACTAGATCTTGAGACAAATGGCAGTATTCATCCACAATTTTAAAAGAAAA
GGGGGGATTGGGGGGTACAGTGCAGGGGAAAGAATAGTAGACATAATAGCAACAGACATACAAACTAAAG
AATTACAAAAACAAATTACAAAAATTCAAAATTTTCGGGTTTATTACAGGGACAGCAGAGATCCACTTTG
GCGCCGGCTCGAGGGGGCCCGGGTGCAAAGATGGATAAAGTTTTAAACAGAGAGGAATCTTTGCAGCTAA
TGGACCTTCTAGGTCTTGAAAGGAGTGGGAATTGGCTCCGGTGCCCGTCAGTGGGCAGAGCGCACATCGC
CCACAGTCCCCGAGAAGTTGGGGGGAGGGGTCGGCAATTGATCCGGTGCCTAGAGAAGGTGGCGCGGGGT
AAACTGGGAAAGTGATGTCGTGTACTGGCTCCGCCTTTTTCCCGAGGGTGGGGGAGAACCGTATATAAGT
GCAGTAGTCGCCGTGAACGTTCTTTTTCGCAACGGGTTTGCCGCCAGAACACAGGTAAGTGCCGTGTGTG
GTTCCCGCGGGCCTGGCCTCTTTACGGGTTATGGCCCTTGCGTGCCTTGAATTACTTCCACCTGGCTGCA
GTACGTGATTCTTGATCCCGAGCTTCGGGTTGGAAGTGGGTGGGAGAGTTCGAGGCCTTGCGCTTAAGGA
GCCCCTTCGCCTCGTGCTTGAGTTGAGGCCTGGCCTGGGCGCTGGGGCCGCCGCGTGCGAATCTGGTGGC
ACCTTCGCGCCTGTCTCGCTGCTTTCGATAAGTCTCTAGCCATTTAAAATTTTTGATGACCTGCTGCGAC
GCTTTTTTTCTGGCAAGATAGTCTTGTAAATGCGGGCCAAGATCTGCACACTGGTATTTCGGTTTTTGGG
GCCGCGGGCGGCGACGGGGCCCGTGCGTCCCAGCGCACATGTTCGGCGAGGCGGGGCCTGCGAGCGCGGC
CACCGAGAATCGGACGGGGGTAGTCTCAAGCTGGCCGGCCTGCTCTGGTGCCTGGCCTCGCGCCGCCGTG
TATCGCCCCGCCCTGGGCGGCAAGGCTGGCCCGGTCGGCACCAGTTGCGTGAGCGGAAAGATGGCCGCTT
CCCGGCCCTGCTGCAGGGAGCTCAAAATGGAGGACGCGGCGCTCGGGAGAGCGGGCGGGTGAGTCACCCA
CACAAAGGAAAAGGGCCTTTCCGTCCTCAGCCGTCGCTTCATGTGACTCCACGGAGTACCGGGCGCCGTC
CAGGCACCTCGATTAGTTCTCGAGCTTTTGGAGTACGTCGTCTTTAGGTTGGGGGGAGGGGTTTTATGCG
ATGGAGTTTCCCCACACTGAGTGGGTGGAGACTGAAGTTAGGCCAGCTTGGCACTTGATGTAATTCTCCT
TGGAATTTGCCCTTTTTGAGTTTGGATCTTGGTTCATTCTCAAGCCTCAGACAGTGGTTCAAAGTTTTTT
TCTTCCATTTCAGGTGTCGTGACGTACGGCCACCATGACCGAGTACAAGCCCACGGTGCGCCTCGCCACC
CGCGACGACGTCCCCAGGGCCGTACGCACCCTCGCCGCCGCGTTCGCCGACTACCCCGCCACGCGCCACA
CCGTCGATCCGGACCGCCACATCGAGCGGGTCACCGAGCTGCAAGAACTCTTCCTCACGCGCGTCGGGCT
CGACATCGGCAAGGTGTGGGTCGCGGACGACGGCGCCGCCGTGGCGGTCTGGACCACGCCGGAGAGCGTC
GAAGCGGGGGCGGTGTTCGCCGAGATCGGCCCGCGCATGGCCGAGTTGAGCGGTTCCCGGCTGGCCGCGC
AGCAACAGATGGAAGGCCTCCTGGCGCCGCACCGGCCCAAGGAGCCCGCGTGGTTCCTGGCCACCGTCGG
AGTCTCGCCCGACCACCAGGGCAAGGGTCTGGGCAGCGCCGTCGTGCTCCCCGGAGTGGAGGCGGCCGAG
CGCGCCGGGGTGCCCGCCTTCCTGGAGACCTCCGCGCCCCGCAACCTCCCCTTCTACGAGCGGCTCGGCT
TCACCGTCACCGCCGACGTCGAGGTGCCCGAAGGACCGCGCACCTGGTGCATGACCCGCAAGCCCGGTGC
CGGATCGGGAGAGGGCAGAGGAAGTCTGCTAACATGCGGTGACGTCGAGGAGAATCCTGGCCCACCGGTC
GCCACCATGGTGAGCAAGGGCGAGGAGGATAACATGGCCATCATCAAGGAGTTCATGCGCTTCAAGGTGC
ACATGGAGGGCTCCGTGAACGGCCACGAGTTCGAGATCGAGGGCGAGGGCGAGGGCCGCCCCTACGAGGG
CACCCAGACCGCCAAGCTGAAGGTGACCAAGGGTGGCCCCCTGCCCTTCGCCTGGGACATCCTGTCCCCT
CAGTTCATGTACGGCTCCAAGGCCTACGTGAAGCACCCCGCCGACATCCCCGACTACTTGAAGCTGTCCT
TCCCCGAGGGCTTCAAGTGGGAGCGCGTGATGAACTTCGAGGACGGCGGCGTGGTGACCGTGACCCAGGA
CTCCTCCCTGCAGGACGGCGAGTTCATCTACAAGGTGAAGCTGCGCGGCACCAACTTCCCCTCCGACGGC
CCCGTAATGCAGAAGAAGACCATGGGCTGGGAGGCCTCCTCCGAGCGGATGTACCCCGAGGACGGCGCCC
TGAAGGGCGAGATCAAGCAGAGGCTGAAGCTGAAGGACGGCGGCCACTACGACGCTGAGGTCAAGACCAC
CTACAAGGCCAAGAAGCCCGTGCAGCTGCCCGGCGCCTACAACGTCAACATCAAGTTGGACATCACCTCC
CACAACGAGGACTACACCATCGTGGAACAGTACGAACGCGCCGAGGGCCGCCACTCCACCGGCGGCATGG
ACGAGCTGTACAAGTAAACGCGTTAAGTCGACAATCAACCTCTGGATTACAAAATTTGTGAAAGATTGAC
TGGTATTCTTAACTATGTTGCTCCTTTTACGCTATGTGGATACGCTGCTTTAATGCCTTTGTATCATGCT
ATTGCTTCCCGTATGGCTTTCATTTTCTCCTCCTTGTATAAATCCTGGTTGCTGTCTCTTTATGAGGAGT
TGTGGCCCGTTGTCAGGCAACGTGGCGTGGTGTGCACTGTGTTTGCTGACGCAACCCCCACTGGTTGGGG
CATTGCCACCACCTGTCAGCTCCTTTCCGGGACTTTCGCTTTCCCCCTCCCTATTGCCACGGCGGAACTC
ATCGCCGCCTGCCTTGCCCGCTGCTGGACAGGGGCTCGGCTGTTGGGCACTGACAATTCCGTGGTGTTGT
CGGGGAAATCATCGTCCTTTCCTTGGCTGCTCGCCTGTGTTGCCACCTGGATTCTGCGCGGGACGTCCTT
CTGCTACGTCCCTTCGGCCCTCAATCCAGCGGACCTTCCTTCCCGCGGCCTGCTGCCGGCTCTGCGGCCT
CTTCCGCGTCTTCGCCTTCGCCCTCAGACGAGTCGGATCTCCCTTTGGGCCGCCTCCCCGCGTCGACTTT
AAGACCAATGACTTACAAGGCAGCTGTAGATCTTAGCCACTTTTTAAAAGAAAAGGGGGGACTGGAAGGG
CTAATTCACTCCCAACGAAGACAAGATCTGCTTTTTGCTTGTACTGGGTCTCTCTGGTTAGACCAGATCT
GAGCCTGGGAGCTCTCTGGCTAACTAGGGAACCCACTGCTTAAGCCTCAATAAAGCTTGCCTTGAGTGCT
TCAAGTAGTGTGTGCCCGTCTGTTGTGTGACTCTGGTAACTAGAGATCCCTCAGACCCTTTTAGTCAGTG
TGGAAAATCTCTAGCAGTACGTATAGTAGTTCATGTCATCTTATTATTCAGTATTTATAACTTGCAAAGA
AATGAATATCAGAGAGTGAGAGGAACTTGTTTATTGCAGCTTATAATGGTTACAAATAAAGCAATAGCAT
CACAAATTTCACAAATAAAGCATTTTTTTCACTGCATTCTAGTTGTGGTTTGTCCAAACTCATCAATGTA
TCTTATCATGTCTGGCTCTAGCTATCCCGCCCCTAACTCCGCCCATCCCGCCCCTAACTCCGCCCAGTTC
CGCCCATTCTCCGCCCCATGGCTGACTAATTTTTTTTATTTATGCAGAGGCCGAGGCCGCCTCGGCCTCT
GAGCTATTCCAGAAGTAGTGAGGAGGCTTTTTTGGAGGCCTAGGGACGTACCCAATTCGCCCTATAGTGA
GTCGTATTACGCGCGCTCACTGGCCGTCGTTTTACAACGTCGTGACTGGGAAAACCCTGGCGTTACCCAA
CTTAATCGCCTTGCAGCACATCCCCCTTTCGCCAGCTGGCGTAATAGCGAAGAGGCCCGCACCGATCGCC
CTTCCCAACAGTTGCGCAGCCTGAATGGCGAATGGG
[124 nt withheld, positions 7457-7580]
C
[91 nt withheld, positions 7582-7672]
A
[49 nt withheld, positions 7674-7722]
CCTTTGACGTTGGAGTCCACGTTCTTT
[37 nt withheld, positions 7750-7786]
ACCCTATCTCGGTCTATTCTTTTGATTTATAAGGGATTTTGCCGATTTCGGCCTATTGGTTAAAAAATGA
GCTGATTTAACAAAAATTTAACGCGAATTTTAACAAAATATTAACGCTTACAATTTAGGTGGCACTTTTC
GGGGAAATGTGCGCGGAACCCCTATTTGTTTATTTTTCTAAATACATTCAAATATGTATCCGCTCATGAG
ACAATAACCCTGATAAATGCTTCAATAATATTGAAAAAGGAAGAGTATGAGTATTCAACATTTCCGTGTC
GCCCTTATTCCCTTTTTTGCGGCATTTTGCCTTCCTGTTTTTGCTCACCCAGAAACGCTGGTGAAAGTAA
AAGATGCTGAAGATCAGTTGGGTGCACGAGTGGGTTACATCGAACTGGATCTCAACAGCGGTAAGATCCT
TGAGAGTTTTCGCCCCGAAGAACGTTTTCCAATGATGAGCACTTTTAAAGTTCTGCTATGTGGCGCGGTA
TTATCCCGTATTGACGCCGGGCAAGAGCAACTCGGTCGCCGCATACACTATTCTCAGAATGACTTGGTTG
AGTACTCACCAGTCACAGAAAAGCATCTTACGGATGGCATGACAGTAAGAGAATTATGCAGTGCTGCCAT
AACCATGAGTGATAACACTGCGGCCAACTTACTTCTGACAACGATCGGAGGACCGAAGGAGCTAACCGCT
TTTTTGCACAACATGGGGGATCATGTAACTCGCCTTGATCGTTGGGAACCGGAGCTGAATGAAGCCATAC
CAAACGACGAGCGTGACACCACGATGCCTGTAGCAATGGCAACAACGTTGCGCAAACTATTAACTGGCGA
ACTACTTACTCTAGCTTCCCGGCAACAATTAATAGACTGGATGGAGGCGGATAAAGTTGCAGGACCACTT
CTGCGCTCGGCCCTTCCGGCTGGCTGGTTTATTGCTGATAAATCTGGAGCCGGTGAGCGTGGGTCTCGCG
GTATCATTGCAGCACTGGGGCCAGATGGTAAGCCCTCCCGTATCGTAGTTATCTACACGACGGGGAGTCA
GGCAACTATGGATGAACGAAATAGACAGATCGCTGAGATAGGTGCCTCACTGATTAAGCATTGGTAACTG
TCAGACCAAGTTTACTCATATATACTTTAGATTGATTTAAAACTTCATTTTTAATTTAAAAGGATCTAGG
TGAAGATCCTTTTTGATAATCTCATGACCAAAATCCCTTAACGTGAGTTTTCGTTCCACTGAGCGTCAGA
CCCCGTAGAAAAGATCAAAGGATCTTCTTGAGATCCTTTTTTTCTGCGCGTAATCTGCTGCTTGCAAACA
AAAAAACCACCGCTACCAGCGGTGGTTTGTTTGCCGGATCAAGAGCTACCAACTCTTTTTCCGAAGGTAA
CTGGCTTCAGCAGAGCGCAGATACCAAATACTGTTCTTCTAGTGTAGCCGTAGTTAGGCCACCACTTCAA
GAACTCTGTAGCACCGCCTACATACCTCGCTCTGCTAATCCTGTTACCAGTGGCTGCTGCCAGTGGCGAT
AAGTCGTGTCTTACCGGGTTGGACTCAAGACGATAGTTACCGGATAAGGCGCAGCGGTCGGGCTGAACGG
GGGGTTCGTGCACACAGCCCAGCTTGGAGCGAACG
Features (pLannotate 1.2.2; 32 found; start..end, strand, type, name):
    414..506     +  CDS            lacI (fragment): lac repressor; lacI; The lac repressor binds to the lac operator to inhibit transcription in E. coli. This inhibition can be relieved by adding lactose or isopropyl-β-D-thiogalactopyranoside (IPTG).
    519..540     +  protein_bind   CAP binding site: CAP binding activates transcription in the presence of cAMP. E. coli catabolite activator protein
    555..585     +  promoter       lac promoter: promoter for the E. coli lac operon
    593..609     +  protein_bind   lac operator: The lac repressor binds to the lac operator to inhibit transcription in E. coli. This inhibition can be relieved by adding lactose or isopropyl-β-D-thiogalactopyranoside (IPTG). lac repressor encoded by lacI
    654..672     +  promoter       T3 promoter: promoter for bacteriophage T3 RNA polymerase
    700..926     +  promoter       RSV promoter: Rous sarcoma virus enhancer/promoter
    927..1107    +  LTR            5' LTR (truncated): truncated 5' long terminal repeat (LTR) from HIV-1
   1154..1279    +  misc_feature   HIV-1 Ψ: packaging signal of human immunodeficiency virus type 1
   1263..1626    +  CDS            HIV-1 gag (fragment): gag protein from human immunodeficiency virus 1; gag
   1772..2005    +  misc_feature   RRE: The Rev response element (RRE) of HIV-1 allows for Rev-dependent mRNA export from the nucleus to the cytoplasm.
   2382..2408    +  CDS            Rev (fragment): human immunodeficiency virus 1 (HIV-1) Rev protein; rev; enhances nuclear export of unspliced and incompletely spliced viral mRNAs
   2412..2652    +  promoter       U6 promoter: RNA polymerase III promoter for human U6 snRNA
   2682..2757    +  misc_RNA       gRNA scaffold: guide RNA scaffold for the Streptococcus pyogenes CRISPR/Cas9 system
   2764..2978    +  promoter       H1 promoter: human H1 RNA promoter
   3007..3082    +  misc_RNA       gRNA scaffold: guide RNA scaffold for the Streptococcus pyogenes CRISPR/Cas9 system
   3138..3255    +  misc_feature   cPPT/CTS: central polypurine tract and central termination sequence of HIV-1
   3321..3387    +  CDS            small t antigen (fragment): SV40 (simian virus 40) small t antigen
   3413..3624    +  promoter       EF-1α core promoter: core promoter for human elongation factor EF-1α
   3625..4563    +  intron         EF-1α intron A: intron upstream of the start codon of human EF-1α
   4585..5181    +  CDS            PuroR (fragment): puromycin N-acetyltransferase; pac from Streptomyces; confers resistance to puromycin
   5257..5964    +  CDS            mCherry: mCherry is a basic (constitutively fluorescent) red fluorescent protein published in 2004, derived from Discosoma sp.. It is reported to be a very rapidly-maturing monomer with low acid sensitivity.
   5983..6571    +  misc_feature   WPRE: woodchuck hepatitis virus posttranscriptional regulatory element
   6622..6641    +  misc_feature   cPPT/CTS (fragment): central polypurine tract and central termination sequence of HIV-1
   6643..6876    +  LTR            3' LTR (ΔU3): self-inactivating 3' long terminal repeat (LTR) from HIV-1
   6954..7075    +  polyA_signal   SV40 poly(A) signal: SV40 polyadenylation signal
   7115..7250    +  rep_origin     SV40 ori: SV40 origin of replication
   7271..7289    -  promoter       T7 promoter: promoter for bacteriophage T7 RNA polymerase
   7297..7452    +  CDS            lacZα (fragment): LacZα fragment of β-galactosidase; lacZ fragment
   7457..7885    +  rep_origin     f1 ori (sequence partly withheld): f1 bacteriophage origin of replication; arrow indicates direction of (+) strand synthesis
   7938..8042    +  promoter       AmpR promoter: bla
   8043..8903    +  CDS            AmpR: β-lactamase; bla; confers resistance to ampicillin, carbenicillin, and related antibiotics
   9074..231     +  rep_origin     ori (across the origin): high-copy-number ColE1/pMB1/pBR322/pUC origin of replication
