[The description below was written by a language model from this plasmid's Addgene catalogue record and pLannotate feature annotations shown in this document.]
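Description:
pDECKO_mCherry_non-targeting is a third-generation-style, self-inactivating HIV-1 lentiviral transfer plasmid built on the pDECKO_mCherry backbone. It expresses a pair of CRISPR guide RNAs from a single vector. In bacteria it is maintained through a high-copy ColE1/pUC-type origin with ampicillin selection via β-lactamase. The backbone also carries an f1 origin, an SV40 origin and poly(A) signal, and remnants of a lac/lacZα cloning region flanked by T3 and T7 promoters. Viral genomic RNA is driven by an RSV promoter fused to a truncated 5' LTR. It contains the Ψ packaging signal with a gag fragment, the Rev response element, a cPPT/CTS, WPRE and a ΔU3 3' LTR, so the integrated provirus lacks LTR promoter activity.

The insert, assembled by Gibson cloning, places the first guide under the human U6 promoter, followed by an S. pyogenes Cas9 gRNA scaffold. The second guide sits under the human H1 promoter with its own scaffold, giving two independent Pol III transcription units in tandem. Both guides are directed against luciferase, so they have no intended target in the human genome. Downstream, an EF-1α core promoter with its intron A drives puromycin N-acetyltransferase followed by mCherry, allowing drug selection and red fluorescent tracking of transduced cells. The element linking these two coding regions is not annotated in the feature table. Cas9 is not encoded and must be supplied separately. According to the record, the plasmid is a negative control for validating a paired-guide CRISPR-Cas9 library. The associated screen covered protein-coding genes and lncRNAs involved in transdifferentiation of human B-cells to macrophages.
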