Addgene plasmid #140109: pDECKO_mCherry_non-targeting
Purpose: CRISPR-Cas9 library validation (negative control)
Depositing lab: Roderic Guigo. Depositing organization: Centre for Genomic Regulation (CRG). Publication: Paired guide RNA CRISPR-Cas9 screening for protein-coding genes and lncRNAs involved in transdifferentiation of human B-cells to macrophages. Arnan C, Ullrich S, Pulido-Quetglas C, Nurtdinov R, Esteban A, Blanco-Fernandez J, Aparicio-Prat E, Johnson R, Perez-Lluch S, Guigo R. BMC Genomics. 2022 May 26;23(1):402. doi: 10.1186/s12864-022-08612-7. PubMed 35619054.
Backbone
  Vector backbone: pDECKO_mCherry
  Vector type: Lentiviral
  Selectable markers: Puromycin
Growth in bacteria
  Bacterial resistance: Ampicillin, 100 μg/mL
  Growth temperature: 37°C
  Growth strain: NEB Stable
  Copy number: High Copy
Gene/Insert
  Gene/Insert name: gRNA1+scaffold+H1promoter+gRNA2
  gRNA/shRNA sequence: 2 guide RNAs againsts luciferase
  Promoter: gRNA1 under U6 and gRNA2 under H1
  Cloning method: Gibson Cloning
  Sequencing primers: 5′ GTACAAAATACGTGACGTAG
Terms and licenses: Academic/Nonprofit Terms; Industry Terms: Not Available to Industry
How to cite: pDECKO_mCherry_non-targeting was a gift from Roderic Guigo (Addgene plasmid # 140109 ; http://n2t.net/addgene:140109 ; RRID:Addgene_140109)
