>Addgene plasmid #140109 | pDECKO_mCherry_non-targeting | depositor partial sequence | sequence record 271568 | GTACAAAATACGTGACGTAG
TNATGTTTTAAAATGGACTATCATATGCTTACCGTAACTTGAAAGTATTTCGATTTCTTGGCTTTATATA
TCTTGTGGAAAGGACGAAACACCGGAAGTCGTACTCGTTGAAGCGTTTTAGAGCTAGAAATAGCAAGTTA
AAATAAGGCTAGTCCGTTATCAACTTGAAAAAGTGGCACCGAGTCGGTGCTTTTTTGAACGCTGACGTCA
TCAACCCGCTCCAAGGAATCGCGGGCCCAGTGTCACTAGGCGGGAACACCCAGCGCGCGTGCGCCCTGGC
AGGAAGATGGCTGTGAGGGACAGGGGAGTGGCGCCCTGCAATATTTGCATGTCGCTATGTGTTCTGGGAA
ATCACCATAAACGTGAAATGTCTTTGGATTTGGGAGTCTTATAAGTTCTGTATGAGACCACTCTTTCCCG
TGCGGTAGGGCTACGCCCTGTTTTAGAGCTAGAAATAGCAAGTTAAAATAAGGCTAGTCCGTTATCAACT
TGAAAAAGTGGCACCGAGTCGGTGCTTTTTTAAGCTTGGCGTAACTAGATCTTGAGACAAATGGCAGTAT
TCATCCACAATTTTAAAAGAAAAGGGGGGATTGGGGGGTACAGTGCAGGGGAAAGAATAGTAGACATAAT
AGCAACAGACATACAAACTAAAGAATT
